Addgene plasmid #120182: pCMV-GFP-CENPBpA-fixed-length-clone-4
Purpose: Randomly picked clone 4 of the pCMV-GFP-CENPBpA-fixed-length library
Depositing lab: David Bartel. Depositing organization: Whitehead Institute for Biomedical Research. Publication: Widespread Influence of 3'-End Structures on Mammalian mRNA Processing and Stability. Wu X, Bartel DP. Cell. 2017 May 18;169(5):905-917.e11. doi: 10.1016/j.cell.2017.04.036. PubMed 28525757.
Backbone
  Vector backbone: pCMV-GFP
  Vector type: Mammalian Expression
Growth in bacteria
  Bacterial resistance: Ampicillin, 100 μg/mL
  Growth temperature: 37°C
  Growth strain: DH5alpha
  Copy number: Unknown
Gene/Insert
  Gene/Insert name: CENPB poly(A) site
  Species: H. sapiens (human)
  Insert size (bp): 254
Terms and licenses: Academic/Nonprofit Terms; Industry Terms: Not Available to Industry
How to cite: pCMV-GFP-CENPBpA-fixed-length-clone-4 was a gift from David Bartel (Addgene plasmid # 120182 ; http://n2t.net/addgene:120182 ; RRID:Addgene_120182)
