[The description below was written by a language model from this plasmid's Addgene catalogue record and pLannotate feature annotations shown in this document.]
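Description:
pCMV-GFP-CENPBpA-fixed-length-clone-4 is a mammalian expression plasmid of about 4.7 kb built on the pCMV-GFP backbone. It is one randomly picked member of a reporter library in which a 254 bp human CENPB polyadenylation site region was placed downstream of GFP. In bacteria it is maintained through a high-copy ColE1/pUC-type origin and selected with ampicillin via the β-lactamase gene and its native promoter. Remnants of cloning-vector sequence (lac promoter, operator, CAP site and short lacI fragments) are also annotated, along with an SV40 origin, a fragment of the SV40 early promoter and an SV40 poly(A) signal.

The expression unit lies on the reverse strand. The human cytomegalovirus immediate-early enhancer and promoter drive transcription through a short multiple cloning site into a mammalian codon-optimized EGFP coding sequence, which spans the numbering origin of the circular record. Downstream of EGFP, the automated annotation identifies a β-globin-related fragment and a rabbit β-globin poly(A) signal. The CENPB poly(A) site insert itself is not annotated as a feature. It presumably sits in the unannotated region just after the EGFP stop codon, but the record does not give its coordinates. It also does not say how this clone differs from other library members or what the "fixed-length" design entails.

Given the library context and the associated work on how 3'-end structures affect mammalian mRNA processing and stability, the plasmid would serve as a transfectable GFP reporter for examining cleavage and polyadenylation at the CENPB site, and as an individual sequenced example for characterizing the library.
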