Features (pLannotate 1.2.2; 17 found; start..end, strand, type, name):
    606..686     -  misc_feature   MCS: multiple cloning site
    709..912     -  promoter       CMV promoter: human cytomegalovirus (CMV) immediate early promoter
    913..1216    -  enhancer       CMV enhancer: human cytomegalovirus immediate early enhancer
   1319..1423    +  promoter       AmpR promoter: bla
   1424..2284    +  CDS            AmpR: β-lactamase; bla; confers resistance to ampicillin, carbenicillin, and related antibiotics
   2455..3043    +  rep_origin     ori: high-copy-number ColE1/pMB1/pBR322/pUC origin of replication
   3226..3280    +  CDS            lacI (fragment): lac repressor; lacI; The lac repressor binds to the lac operator to inhibit transcription in E. coli. This inhibition can be relieved by adding lactose or isopropyl-β-D-thiogalactopyranoside (IPTG).
   3282..3416    -  polyA_signal   SV40 poly(A) signal: SV40 polyadenylation signal
   3436..3571    -  rep_origin     SV40 ori: SV40 origin of replication
   3595..3617    -  promoter       SV40 promoter (fragment): SV40 enhancer and early promoter
   3624..3663    +  CDS            lacI (fragment): lac repressor; lacI; The lac repressor binds to the lac operator to inhibit transcription in E. coli. This inhibition can be relieved by adding lactose or isopropyl-β-D-thiogalactopyranoside (IPTG).
   3676..3697    +  protein_bind   CAP binding site: CAP binding activates transcription in the presence of cAMP. E. coli catabolite activator protein
   3712..3742    +  promoter       lac promoter: promoter for the E. coli lac operon
   3750..3766    +  protein_bind   lac operator: The lac repressor binds to the lac operator to inhibit transcription in E. coli. This inhibition can be relieved by adding lactose or isopropyl-β-D-thiogalactopyranoside (IPTG). lac repressor encoded by lacI
   4151..4206    -  polyA_signal   β-globin poly(A) signal: rabbit β-globin polyadenylation signal (Gil and Proudfoot, 1987)
   4277..4408    -  CDS            HBB (fragment): HBB_EULFU - Experimental evidence at protein level: Swiss-Prot protein existence level 1. Involved in oxygen transport from the lung to the various peripheral tissues. From Eulemur fulvus fulvus (Brown lemur).
   4612..598     -  CDS            EGFP (across the origin): the original enhanced GFP (Yang et al., 1996) mammalian codon-optimized
>Addgene plasmid #120182 | pCMV-GFP-CENPBpA-fixed-length-clone-4 | addgene full sequence | sequence record 274594 | Addgene NGS Result
GGTTGTCGGGCAGCAGCACGGGGCCGTCGCCGATGGGGGTGTTCTGCTGGTAGTGGTCGGCGAGCTGCAC
GCTGCCGTCCTCGATGTTGTGGCGGATCTTGAAGTTCACCTTGATGCCGTTCTTCTGCTTGTCGGCCATG
ATATAGACGTTGTGGCTGTTGTAGTTGTACTCCAGCTTGTGCCCCAGGATGTTGCCGTCCTCCTTGAAGT
CGATGCCCTTCAGCTCGATGCGGTTCACCAGGGTGTCGCCCTCGAACTTCACCTCGGCGCGGGTCTTGTA
GTTGCCGTCGTCCTTGAAGAAGATGGTGCGCTCCTGGACGTAGCCTTCGGGCATGGCGGACTTGAAGAAG
TCGTGCTGCTTCATGTGGTCGGGGTAGCGGCTGAAGCACTGCACGCCGTAGGTCAGGGTGGTCACGAGGG
TGGGCCAGGGCACGGGCAGCTTGCCGGTGGTGCAGATGAACTTCAGGGTCAGCTTGCCGTAGGTGGCATC
GCCCTCGCCCTCGCCGGACACGCTGAACTTGTGGCCGTTTACGTCGCCGTCCAGCTCGACCAGGATGGGC
ACCACCCCGGTGAACAGCTCCTCGCCCTTGCTCACCATGGTGGCGACCGGTGGATCCCGGGCCCGCGGTA
CCGTCGACTGCAGAATTCGAAGCTTGAGCTCGAGATCTGAGTCCGGTAGCGCTAGCGGATCTGACGGTTC
ACTAAACCAGCTCTGCTTATATAGACCTCCCACCGTACACGCCTACCGCCCATTTGCGTCAATGGGGCGG
AGTTGTTACGACATTTTGGAAAGTCCCGTTGATTTTGGTGCCAAAACAAACTCCCATTGACGTCAATGGG
GTGGAGACTTGGAAATCCCCGTGAGTCAAACCGCTATCCACGCCCATTGATGTACTGCCAAAACCGCATC
ACCATGGTAATAGCGATGACTAATACGTAGATGTACTGCCAAGTAGGAAAGTCCCATAAGGTCATGTACT
GGGCATAATGCCAGGCGGGCCATTTACCGTCATTGACGTCAATAGGGGGCGTACTTGGCATATGATACAC
TTGATGTACTGCCAAGTGGGCAGTTTACCGTAAATACTCCACCCATTGACGTCAATGGAAAGTCCCTATT
GGCGTTACTATGGGAACATACGTCATTATTGACGTCAATGGGCGGGGGTCGTTGGGCGGTCAGCCAGGCG
GGCCATTTACCGTAAGTTATGTAACGCGGAACTCCATATATGGGCTATGAACTAATGACCCCGTAATTGA
TTACTATTACTAGTCAATAATCAATGTCGACCCAGGTGGCACTTTTCGGGGAAATGTGCGCGGAACCCCT
ATTTGTTTATTTTTCTAAATACATTCAAATATGTATCCGCTCATGAGACAATAACCCTGATAAATGCTTC
AATAATATTGAAAAAGGAAGAGTATGAGTATTCAACATTTCCGTGTCGCCCTTATTCCCTTTTTTGCGGC
ATTTTGCCTTCCTGTTTTTGCTCACCCAGAAACGCTGGTGAAAGTAAAAGATGCTGAAGATCAGTTGGGT
GCACGAGTGGGTTACATCGAACTGGATCTCAACAGCGGTAAGATCCTTGAGAGTTTTCGCCCCGAAGAAC
GTTTTCCAATGATGAGCACTTTTAAAGTTCTGCTATGTGGCGCGGTATTATCCCGTATTGACGCCGGGCA
AGAGCAACTCGGTCGCCGCATACACTATTCTCAGAATGACTTGGTTGAGTACTCACCAGTCACAGAAAAG
CATCTTACGGATGGCATGACAGTAAGAGAATTATGCAGTGCTGCCATAACCATGAGTGATAACACTGCGG
CCAACTTACTTCTGACAACGATCGGAGGACCGAAGGAGCTAACCGCTTTTTTGCACAACATGGGGGATCA
TGTAACTCGCCTTGATCGTTGGGAACCGGAGCTGAATGAAGCCATACCAAACGACGAGCGTGACACCACG
ATGCCTGTAGCAATGGCAACAACGTTGCGCAAACTATTAACTGGCGAACTACTTACTCTAGCTTCCCGGC
AACAATTAATAGACTGGATGGAGGCGGATAAAGTTGCAGGACCACTTCTGCGCTCGGCCCTTCCGGCTGG
CTGGTTTATTGCTGATAAATCTGGAGCCGGTGAGCGTGGGTCTCGCGGTATCATTGCAGCACTGGGGCCA
GATGGTAAGCCCTCCCGTATCGTAGTTATCTACACGACGGGGAGTCAGGCAACTATGGATGAACGAAATA
GACAGATCGCTGAGATAGGTGCCTCACTGATTAAGCATTGGTAACTGTCAGACCAAGTTTACTCATATAT
ACTTTAGATTGATTTAAAACTTCATTTTTAATTTAAAAGGATCTAGGTGAAGATCCTTTTTGATAATCTC
ATGACCAAAATCCCTTAACGTGAGTTTTCGTTCCACTGAGCGTCAGACCCCGTAGAAAAGATCAAAGGAT
CTTCTTGAGATCCTTTTTTTCTGCGCGTAATCTGCTGCTTGCAAACAAAAAAACCACCGCTACCAGCGGT
GGTTTGTTTGCCGGATCAAGAGCTACCAACTCTTTTTCCGAAGGTAACTGGCTTCAGCAGAGCGCAGATA
CCAAATACTGTTCTTCTAGTGTAGCCGTAGTTAGGCCACCACTTCAAGAACTCTGTAGCACCGCCTACAT
ACCTCGCTCTGCTAATCCTGTTACCAGTGGCTGCTGCCAGTGGCGATAAGTCGTGTCTTACCGGGTTGGA
CTCAAGACGATAGTTACCGGATAAGGCGCAGCGGTCGGGCTGAACGGGGGGTTCGTGCACACAGCCCAGC
TTGGAGCGAACGACCTACACCGAACTGAGATACCTACAGCGTGAGCTATGAGAAAGCGCCACGCTTCCCG
AAGGGAGAAAGGCGGACAGGTATCCGGTAAGCGGCAGGGTCGGAACAGGAGAGCGCACGAGGGAGCTTCC
AGGGGGAAACGCCTGGTATCTTTATAGTCCTGTCGGGTTTCGCCACCTCTGACTTGAGCGTCGATTTTTG
TGATGCTCGTCAGGGGGGCGGAGCCTATGGAAAAACGCCAGCAACGCGGCCTTTTTACGGTTCCTGGCCT
TTTGCTGGCCTTTTGCTCACATGTTCTTTCCTGCGTTATCCCCTGATTCTGTGGATAACCGTATTACCGC
CTTTGAGTGAGCTGATACCGCTCGCCGCAGCCGAACGACCGAGCGCAGCGAGTCAGTGAGCGAGGAAGCG
GAAGAGCGCCCAATACGCAAACCGCCTCTCCCCGCGCGTTGGCCGATTCATTAATGCAGCGGATCCAGAC
ATGATAAGATACATTGATGAGTTTGGACAAACCACAACTAGAATGCAGTGAAAAAAATGCTTTATTTGTG
AAATTTGTGATGCTATTGCTTTATTTGTAACCATTATAAGCTGCAATAAACAAGTTAGCTTTTTGCAAAA
GCCTAGGCCTCCAAAAAAGCCTCCTCACTACTTCTGGAATAGCTCAGAGGCCGAGGCGGCCTCGGCCTCT
GCATAAATAAAAAAAATTAGTCAGCCATGGGGCGGAGAATGGGCGGAACTGGGCGGAGTTAGGGGCGGGA
TGGGCGGAGTTAGGGGCGGGACTATGGTTGCTGACTAATTGAGATGCGGATCCGCTGGCACGACAGGTTT
CCCGACTGGAAAGCGGGCAGTGAGCGCAACGCAATTAATGTGAGTTAGCTCACTCATTAGGCACCCCAGG
CTTTACACTTTATGCTTCCGGCTCGTATGTTGTGTGGAATTGTGAGCGGATAACAATTTCACACAGGAAA
CAGCTATGACCATGATTACGCCAAGCTTGGGCTGCAGGTCGAGGGATCTCCATAAGAGAAGAGGGACAGC
TATGACTGGGAGTAGTCAGGAGAGGAGGAAAAATCTGGCTAGTAAAACATGTAAGGAAAATTTTAGGGAT
GTTAAAGAAAAAAATAACACAAAACAAAATATAAAAAAAATCTAACCTCAAGTCAAGGCTTTTCTATGGA
ATAAGGAATGGACAGCAGGGGGCTGTTTCATATACTGATGACCTCTTTATAGCCAACCTTTGTTCATGGC
AGCCAGCATATGGGCATATGTTGCCAAACTCTAAACCAAATACTCATTCTGATGTTTTAAATGATTTGCC
CTCCCATATGTCCTTCCGAGTGAGAGACACAAAAAATTCCAACACACTATTGCAATGAAAATAAATTTCC
TTTATTAGCCAGAAGTCAGATGCTCAAGGGGCTTCATGATGTCCCCATAATTTTTGGCAGAGGGAAAAAG
ATCTCAGTGGTATTTGTGAGCCAGGGCATTGGCCACACCAGCCACCACCTTCTGATAGGCAGCCTTCAAC
ACTTGCCTCCATGTCCCACCAGAGCAAGGACCAAAGAGAGCCAGGACGAATAAGTCCCCCAAGACAGACG
CAAGCCCAGACCATGAAGGATGCACCCTTGGCTGTTAAAACGTTCACCCCGACAAAAGGGGAGTGAACAG
ATTTATTGAAATCAAACTGGGAAAGGAGCAGCTGGACGGCTGGACTCTGGGCCCAGCCCCAGGCCCCTCT
GCCCAGGATGGGGCCCTGCCAGAGAGGGAGGAGAGGCATGCACCTGAGGAGTGCGGCCGCTTTACTTGTA
CAGCTCGTCCATGCCGAGAGTGATCCCGGCGGCGGTCACGAACTCCAGCAGGACCATGTGATCGCGCTTC
TCGTTGGGGTCTTTGCTCAGGGCGGACTGGGTGCTCAGGTAGT
